Addgene plasmid #203501: pAG426GAL-FES
Purpose: Expresses human FES kinase from a GAL promoter with a URA3 marker
Depositing lab: Alejandro Chavez. Depositing organization: University of California, San Diego (UCSD). Publication: A multiplex method for rapidly identifying viral protease inhibitors. Hong SJ, Resnick SJ, Iketani S, Cha JW, Albert BA, Fazekas CT, Chang CW, Liu H, Dagan S, Abagyan MR, Fajtova P, Culbertson B, Brace B, Reddem ER, Forouhar F, Glickman JF, Balkovec JM, Stockwell BR, Shapiro L, O'Donoghue AJ, Sabo Y, Freundlich JS, Ho DD, Chavez A. Mol Syst Biol. 2025 Feb;21(2):158-172. doi: 10.1038/s44320-024-00082-1. Epub 2025 Jan 6. PubMed 39762652.
Backbone
  Vector backbone: pAG426GAL-ccdB
  Vector type: Yeast Expression
  Selectable markers: URA3
Growth in bacteria
  Bacterial resistance: Ampicillin, 100 μg/mL
  Growth temperature: 37°C
  Growth strain: DH5alpha
  Copy number: Unknown
Gene/Insert
  Gene/Insert name: FES
  Species: H. sapiens (human)
  Entrez Gene: FES (a.k.a. FPS)
  Promoter: GAL1
  Cloning method: Gateway Cloning
  Sequencing primers: 5′ TCAAATGTAATAAAAGTATCAACAAAA
Terms and licenses: Academic/Nonprofit Terms; Industry Terms: Not Available to Industry
How to cite: pAG426GAL-FES was a gift from Alejandro Chavez (Addgene plasmid # 203501 ; http://n2t.net/addgene:203501 ; RRID:Addgene_203501)
