[The description below was written by a language model from this plasmid's Addgene catalogue record and pLannotate feature annotations shown in this document.]
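Description:
pAG426GAL-FES is a yeast expression plasmid that places the human FES (also known as FPS) tyrosine kinase under galactose-inducible control. It was built by Gateway cloning into the pAG426GAL-ccdB destination backbone, so the ccdB counterselection cassette has been replaced by the FES open reading frame, which now sits between attB1 and attB2 recombination sites. The sequenced plasmid is about 8.9 kb. It is a shuttle vector. In E. coli it replicates from a high-copy ColE1/pUC-type origin and is selected with ampicillin through the β-lactamase gene. In Saccharomyces cerevisiae it is maintained as a multicopy episome by the 2μ origin and selected by uracil prototrophy through URA3 with its native promoter, a marker that can also be counterselected with 5-fluoroorotic acid.

The expression cassette consists of the S. cerevisiae GAL1 promoter, the FES coding sequence and the CYC1 transcription terminator. GAL1 is regulated by Gal4, so transcription can be switched on with galactose, which is useful for proteins whose expression may affect yeast growth. No epitope tag or reporter fusion is annotated on the insert. The remaining annotated elements are pBluescript-type backbone remnants: flanking T3 and T7 promoters, lac promoter/operator and lacZα fragments, multiple cloning site fragments, an f1 origin for single-stranded DNA production, and short lacI, bom and rop fragments, none of which contribute to yeast expression. The stated purpose is simply expression of human FES kinase in yeast. The associated publication concerns a multiplexed method for identifying viral protease inhibitors, but the record does not say what role this kinase construct played in that work.
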