Features (pLannotate 1.2.2; 24 found; start..end, strand, type, name):
      1..589     +  rep_origin     ori: high-copy-number ColE1/pMB1/pBR322/pUC origin of replication
    772..864     +  CDS            lacI (fragment): lac repressor; lacI; The lac repressor binds to the lac operator to inhibit transcription in E. coli. This inhibition can be relieved by adding lactose or isopropyl-β-D-thiogalactopyranoside (IPTG).
    877..898     +  protein_bind   CAP binding site: CAP binding activates transcription in the presence of cAMP. E. coli catabolite activator protein
    913..943     +  promoter       lac promoter: promoter for the E. coli lac operon
    951..967     +  protein_bind   lac operator: The lac repressor binds to the lac operator to inhibit transcription in E. coli. This inhibition can be relieved by adding lactose or isopropyl-β-D-thiogalactopyranoside (IPTG). lac repressor encoded by lacI
   1012..1030    +  promoter       T3 promoter: promoter for bacteriophage T3 RNA polymerase
   1054..1495    +  promoter       GAL1 promoter: S. cerevisiae GAL1; inducible promoter, regulated by Gal4
   1510..1530    +  misc_feature   MCS (fragment): pBluescript multiple cloning site
   1534..1558    +  protein_bind   attB1: mutant version of attB; recombination site for the Gateway® BP reaction BP Clonase™
   1564..4029    +  CDS            FES: FES_HUMAN - Also known as FPS. Experimental evidence at protein level: Swiss-Prot protein existence level 1. Tyrosine-protein kinase that acts downstream of cell surface receptors and plays a role in the regulation of the actin cytoskeleton, microtubule assembly, cell attachment and cell spreading. Plays a role in FCER1 (high affinity immunoglobulin epsilon receptor)-mediated signaling in mast cells. Acts down-stream of the activated FCER1 receptor and the mast/stem cell growth factor receptor KIT. Plays a role in the regulation of mast cell degranulation. Plays a role in the regulation of cel
   4034..4058    -  protein_bind   attB2: mutant version of attB; recombination site for the Gateway® BP reaction BP Clonase™
   4062..4109    +  misc_feature   MCS (fragment): pBluescript multiple cloning site
   4110..4357    +  terminator     CYC1 terminator: S. cerevisiae CYC1; transcription terminator for CYC1
   4376..4394    -  promoter       T7 promoter: promoter for bacteriophage T7 RNA polymerase
   4402..4557    +  CDS            lacZα (fragment): LacZα fragment of β-galactosidase; lacZ fragment
   4561..4989    +  rep_origin     f1 ori (sequence partly withheld): f1 bacteriophage origin of replication; arrow indicates direction of (+) strand synthesis
   5017..5068    -  misc_feature   bom (fragment): basis of mobility region from pBR322
   5147..5950    -  CDS            URA3: orotidine-5'-phosphate decarboxylase, required for uracil biosynthesis; S. cerevisiae URA3; yeast auxotrophic marker, counterselectable with 5-fluoroorotic acid (5-FOA)
   5951..6166    -  promoter       URA3 promoter: S. cerevisiae URA3
   6174..6223    -  misc_feature   bom (fragment): basis of mobility region from pBR322
   6325..6360    -  CDS            rop (fragment): Rop protein, which maintains plasmids at low copy number; rop
   6428..7770    +  rep_origin     2μ ori: yeast 2μ plasmid origin of replication
   7797..7901    +  promoter       AmpR promoter: bla
   7902..8762    +  CDS            AmpR: β-lactamase; bla; confers resistance to ampicillin, carbenicillin, and related antibiotics
>Addgene plasmid #203501 | pAG426GAL-FES | addgene full sequence | sequence record 402839 | Addgene NGS Result
TTGAGATCCTTTTTTTCTGCGCGTAATCTGCTGCTTGCAAACAAAAAAACCACCGCTACCAGCGGTGGTT
TGTTTGCCGGATCAAGAGCTACCAACTCTTTTTCCGAAGGTAACTGGCTTCAGCAGAGCGCAGATACCAA
ATACTGTTCTTCTAGTGTAGCCGTAGTTAGGCCACCACTTCAAGAACTCTGTAGCACCGCCTACATACCT
CGCTCTGCTAATCCTGTTACCAGTGGCTGCTGCCAGTGGCGATAAGTCGTGTCTTACCGGGTTGGACTCA
AGACGATAGTTACCGGATAAGGCGCAGCGGTCGGGCTGAACGGGGGGTTCGTGCACACAGCCCAGCTTGG
AGCGAACGACCTACACCGAACTGAGATACCTACAGCGTGAGCTATGAGAAAGCGCCACGCTTCCCGAAGG
GAGAAAGGCGGACAGGTATCCGGTAAGCGGCAGGGTCGGAACAGGAGAGCGCACGAGGGAGCTTCCAGGG
GGAAACGCCTGGTATCTTTATAGTCCTGTCGGGTTTCGCCACCTCTGACTTGAGCGTCGATTTTTGTGAT
GCTCGTCAGGGGGGCGGAGCCTATGGAAAAACGCCAGCAACGCGGCCTTTTTACGGTTCCTGGCCTTTTG
CTGGCCTTTTGCTCACATGTTCTTTCCTGCGTTATCCCCTGATTCTGTGGATAACCGTATTACCGCCTTT
GAGTGAGCTGATACCGCTCGCCGCAGCCGAACGACCGAGCGCAGCGAGTCAGTGAGCGAGGAAGCGGAAG
AGCGCCCAATACGCAAACCGCCTCTCCCCGCGCGTTGGCCGATTCATTAATGCAGCTGGCACGACAGGTT
TCCCGACTGGAAAGCGGGCAGTGAGCGCAACGCAATTAATGTGAGTTAGCTCACTCATTAGGCACCCCAG
GCTTTACACTTTATGCTTCCGGCTCGTATGTTGTGTGGAATTGTGAGCGGATAACAATTTCACACAGGAA
ACAGCTATGACCATGATTACGCCAAGCGCGCAATTAACCCTCACTAAAGGGAACAAAAGCTGGAGCTCTA
GTACGGATTAGAAGCCGCCGAGCGGGTGACAGCCCTCCGAAGGAAGACTCTCCTCCGTGCGTCCTCGTCT
TCACCGGTCGCGTTCCTGAAACGCAGATGTGCCTCGCGCCGCACTGCTCCGAACAATAAAGATTCTACAA
TACTAGCTTTTATGGTTATGAAGAGGAAAAATTGGCAGTAACCTGGCCCCACAAACCTTCAAATGAACGA
ATCAAATTAACAACCATAGGATGATAATGCGATTAGTTTTTTAGCCTTATTTCTGGGGTAATTAATCAGC
GAAGCGATGATTTTTGATCTATTAACAGATATATAAATGCAAAAACTGCATAACCACTTTAACTAATACT
TTCAACATTTTCGGTTTGTATTACTTCTTATTCAAATGTAATAAAAGTATCAACAAAAAATTGTTAATAT
ACCTCTATACTTTAACGTCAAGGAGAAAAAACCCCGGATTCTAGAACTAGTGGATCCCCCATCACAAGTT
TGTACAAAAAAGCAGGCTACAAAATGGGCTTCTCTTCCGAGCTGTGCAGCCCCCAGGGCCACGGGGTCCT
GCAGCAAATGCAGGAGGCCGAGCTTCGTCTACTGGAGGGCATGAGAAAGTGGATGGCCCAGCGGGTCAAG
AGTGACAGGGAGTATGCAGGACTGCTTCACCACATGTCCCTGCAGGACAGTGGGGGCCAGAGCCGGGCCA
TCAGCCCTGACAGCCCCATCAGTCAGTCCTGGGCTGAGATCACCAGCCAAACTGAGGGCCTGAGCCGCTT
GCTGCGGCAGCACGCAGAGGATCTGAACTCAGGGCCCCTGAGCAAGCTGAGCCTGCTCATCCGGGAACGG
CAGCAGCTTCGCAAGACCTACAGCGAGCAGTGGCAGCAGCTGCAGCAGGAGCTCACCAAGACCCACAGCC
AGGACATTGAGAAGCTGAAGAGCCAGTACCGAGCTCTGGCACGGGACAGTGCCCAAGCCAAGCGCAAGTA
CCAGGAGGCCAGCAAAGACAAGGACCGTGACAAGGCCAAGGACAAGTATGTGCGCAGCCTGTGGAAGCTC
TTTGCTCACCACAACCGCTATGTGCTGGGCGTGCGGGCTGCGCAGCTACACCACCAGCACCACCACCAGC
TCCTGCTGCCCGGCCTGCTGCGGTCACTGCAGGACCTGCACGAGGAGATGGCTTGCATCCTGAAGGAGAT
CCTGCAGGAATACCTGGAGATTAGCAGCCTGGTGCAGGATGAGGTGGTGGCCATTCACCGGGAGATGGCT
GCAGCTGCTGCCCGCATCCAGCCTGAGGCTGAGTACCAAGGCTTCCTGCGACAGTATGGGTCCGCACCTG
ACGTCCCACCCTGTGTCACGTTCGATGAGTCACTGCTTGAGGAGGGTGAACCGCTGGAGCCTGGGGAGCT
CCAGCTGAACGAGCTGACTGTGGAGAGCGTGCAGCACACGCTGACCTCAGTGACAGATGAGCTGGCTGTG
GCCACCGAGATGGTGTTCAGGCGGCAGGAGATGGTTACGCAGCTGCAACAGGAGCTCCGGAATGAAGAGG
AGAACACCCACCCCCGGGAGCGGGTGCAGCTGCTGGGCAAGAGGCAAGTGCTGCAAGAAGCACTGCAGGG
GCTGCAGGTAGCGCTGTGCAGCCAGGCCAAGCTGCAGGCCCAGCAGGAGTTGCTGCAGACCAAGCTGGAG
CACCTGGGCCCCGGCGAACCCCCGCCTGTGCTGCTCCTGCAGGATGACCGCCACTCCACGTCGTCCTCGG
AGCAGGAGCGAGAGGGGGGAAGGACACCCACGCTGGAGATCCTTAAGAGCCACATCTCAGGAATCTTCCG
CCCCAAGTTCTCGCTCCCTCCACCGCTGCAGCTCATTCCGGAGGTGCAGAAGCCCCTGCATGAGCAGCTG
TGGTACCACGGGGCCATCCCGAGGGCAGAGGTGGCTGAGCTGCTGGTGCACTCTGGGGACTTCCTGGTGC
GGGAGAGCCAGGGCAAGCAGGAGTACGTGCTGTCGGTGCTGTGGGATGGTCTGCCCCGGCACTTCATCAT
CCAGTCCTTGGATAACCTGTACCGACTGGAAGGGGAAGGCTTTCCTAGCATTCCTTTGCTCATCGACCAC
CTACTGAGCACCCAGCAGCCCCTCACCAAGAAGAGTGGTGTTGTCCTGCACAGGGCTGTGCCCAAGGACA
AGTGGGTGCTGAACCATGAGGACCTGGTGTTGGGTGAGCAGATTGGACGGGGGAACTTTGGCGAAGTGTT
CAGCGGACGCCTGCGAGCCGACAACACCCTGGTGGCGGTGAAGTCTTGTCGAGAGACGCTCCCACCTGAC
CTCAAGGCCAAGTTTCTACAGGAAGCGAGGATCCTGAAGCAGTACAGCCACCCCAACATCGTGCGTCTCA
TTGGTGTCTGCACCCAGAAGCAGCCCATCTACATCGTCATGGAGCTTGTGCAGGGGGGCGACTTCCTGAC
CTTCCTCCGCACGGAGGGGGCCCGCCTGCGGGTGAAGACTCTGCTGCAGATGGTGGGGGATGCAGCTGCT
GGCATGGAGTACCTGGAGAGCAAGTGCTGCATCCACCGGGACCTGGCTGCTCGGAACTGCCTGGTGACAG
AGAAGAATGTCCTGAAGATCAGTGACTTTGGGATGTCCCGAGAGGAAGCCGATGGGGTCTATGCAGCCTC
AGGGGGCCTCAGACAAGTCCCCGTGAAGTGGACCGCACCTGAGGCCCTTAACTACGGCCGCTACTCCTCC
GAAAGCGACGTGTGGAGCTTTGGCATCTTGCTCTGGGAGACCTTCAGCCTGGGGGCCTCCCCCTATCCCA
ACCTCAGCAATCAGCAGACACGGGAGTTTGTGGAGAAGGGGGGCCGTCTGCCCTGCCCAGAGCTGTGTCC
TGATGCCGTGTTCAGGCTCATGGAGCAGTGCTGGGCCTATGAGCCTGGGCAGCGGCCCAGCTTCAGCACC
ATCTACCAGGAGCTGCAGAGCATCCGAAAGCGGCATCGGTAAAACCCAGCTTTCTTGTACAAAGTGGTGA
TGGGCTGCAGGAATTCGATATCAAGCTTATCGATACCGTCGACCTCGAGTCATGTAATTAGTTATGTCAC
GCTTACATTCACGCCCTCCCCCCACATCCGCTCTAACCGAAAAGGAAGGAGTTAGACAACCTGAAGTCTA
GGTCCCTATTTATTTTTTTATAGTTATGTTAGTATTAAGAACGTTATTTATATTTCAAATTTTTCTTTTT
TTTCTGTACAGACGCGTGTACGCATGTAACATTATACTGAAAACCTTGCTTGAGAAGGTTTTGGGACGCT
CGAAGGCTTTAATTTGCGGCCGGTACCCAATTCGCCCTATAGTGAGTCGTATTACGCGCGCTCACTGGCC
GTCGTTTTACAACGTCGTGACTGGGAAAACCCTGGCGTTACCCAACTTAATCGCCTTGCAGCACATCCCC
CTTTCGCCAGCTGGCGTAATAGCGAAGAGGCCCGCACCGATCGCCCTTCCCAACAGTTGCGCAGCCTGAA
TGGCGAATGG
[124 nt withheld, positions 4561-4684]
C
[91 nt withheld, positions 4686-4776]
A
[49 nt withheld, positions 4778-4826]
CCTTTGACGTTGGAGTCCACGTTCTTT
[37 nt withheld, positions 4854-4890]
ACCCTATCTCGGTCTATTCTTTTGATTTATAAGGGATTTTGCCGATTTCGGCCTATTGGTTAAAAAATGA
GCTGATTTAACAAAAATTTAACGCGAATTTTAACAAAATATTAACGCTTACAATTTCCTGATGCGGTATT
TTCTCCTTACGCATCTGTGCGGTATTTCACACCGCATAGGGTAATAACTGATATAATTAAATTGAAGCTC
TAATTTGTGAGTTTAGTATACATGCATTTACTTATAATACAGTTTTTTAGTTTTGCTGGCCGCATCTTCT
CAAATATGCTTCCCAGCCTGCTTTTCTGTAACGTTCACCCTCTACCTTAGCATCCCTTCCCTTTGCAAAT
AGTCCTCTTCCAACAATAATAATGTCAGATCCTGTAGAGACCACATCATCCACGGTTCTATACTGTTGAC
CCAATGCGTCTCCCTTGTCATCTAAACCCACACCGGGTGTCATAATCAACCAATCGTAACCTTCATCTCT
TCCACCCATGTCTCTTTGAGCAATAAAGCCGATAACAAAATCTTTGTCGCTCTTCGCAATGTCAACAGTA
CCCTTAGTATATTCTCCAGTAGATAGGGAGCCCTTGCATGACAATTCTGCTAACATCAAAAGGCCTCTAG
GTTCCTTTGTTACTTCTTCTGCCGCCTGCTTCAAACCGCTAACAATACCTGGGCCCACCACACCGTGTGC
ATTCGTAATGTCTGCCCATTCTGCTATTCTGTATACACCCGCAGAGTACTGCAATTTGACTGTATTACCA
ATGTCAGCAAATTTTCTGTCTTCGAAGAGTAAAAAATTGTACTTGGCGGATAATGCCTTTAGCGGCTTAA
CTGTGCCCTCCATGGAAAAATCAGTCAAGATATCCACATGTGTTTTTAGTAAACAAATTTTGGGACCTAA
TGCTTCAACTAACTCCAGTAATTCCTTGGTGGTACGAACATCCAATGAAGCACACAAGTTTGTTTGCTTT
TCGTGCATGATATTAAATAGCTTGGCAGCAACAGGACTAGGATGAGTAGCAGCACGTTCCTTATATGTAG
CTTTCGACATGATTTATCTTCGTTTCCTGCAGGTTTTTGTTCTGTGCAGTTGGGTTAAGAATACTGGGCA
ATTTCATGTTTCTTCAACACTACATATGCGTATATATACCAATCTAAGTCTGTGCTCCTTCCTTCGTTCT
TCCTTCTGTTCGGAGATTACCGAATCAAAAAAATTTCAAGGAAACCGAAATCAAAAAAAAGAATAAAAAA
AAAATGATGAATTGAAAAGGTGGTATGGTGCACTCTCAGTACAATCTGCTCTGATGCCGCATAGTTAAGC
CAGCCCCGACACCCGCCAACACCCGCTGACGCGCCCTGACGGGCTTGTCTGCTCCCGGCATCCGCTTACA
GACAAGCTGTGACCGTCTCCGGGAGCTGCATGTGTCAGAGGTTTTCACCGTCATCACCGAAACGCGCGAG
ACGAAAGGGCCTCGTGATACGCCTATTTTTATAGGTTAATGTCATGATAATAATGGTTTCTTAGTATGAT
CCAATATCAAAGGAAATGATAGCATTGAAGGATGAGACTAATCCAATTGAGGAGTGGCAGCATATAGAAC
AGCTAAAGGGTAGTGCTGAAGGAAGCATACGATACCCCGCATGGAATGGGATAATATCACAGGAGGTACT
AGACTACCTTTCATCCTACATAAATAGACGCATATAAGTACGCATTTAAGCATAAACACGCACTATGCCG
TTCTTCTCATGTATATATATATACAGGCAACACGCAGATATAGGTGCGACGTGAACAGTGAGCTGTATGT
GCGCAGCTCGCGTTGCATTTTCGGAAGCGCTCGTTTTCGGAAACGCTTTGAAGTTCCTATTCCGAAGTTC
CTATTCTCTAGAAAGTATAGGAACTTCAGAGCGCTTTTGAAAACCAAAAGCGCTCTGAAGACGCACTTTC
AAAAAACCAAAAACGCACCGGACTGTAACGAGCTACTAAAATATTGCGAATACCGCTTCCACAAACATTG
CTCAAAAGTATCTCTTTGCTATATATCTCTGTGCTATATCCCTATATAACCTACCCATCCACCTTTCGCT
CCTTGAACTTGCATCTAAACTCGACCTCTACATTTTTTATGTTTATCTCTAGTATTACTCTTTAGACAAA
AAAATTGTAGTAAGAACTATTCATAGAGTGAATCGAAAACAATACGAAAATGTAAACATTTCCTATACGT
AGTATATAGAGACAAAATAGAAGAAACCGTTCATAATTTTCTGACCAATGAAGAATCATCAACGCTATCA
CTTTCTGTTCACAAAGTATGCGCAATCCACATCGGTATAGAATATAATCGGGGATGCCTTTATCTTGAAA
AAATGCACCCGCAGCTTCGCTAGTAATCAGTAAACGCGGGAAGTGGAGTCAGGCTTTTTTTATGGAAGAG
AAAATAGACACCAAAGTAGCCTTCTTCTAACCTTAACGGACCTACAGTGCAAAAAGTTATCAAGAGACTG
CATTATAGAGCGCACAAAGGAGAAAAAAAGTAATCTAAGATGCTTTGTTAGAAAAATAGCGCTCTCGGGA
TGCATTTTTGTAGAACAAAAAAGAAGTATAGATTCTTTGTTGGTAAAATAGCGCTCTCGCGTTGCATTTC
TGTTCTGTAAAAATGCAGCTCAGATTCTTTGTTTGAAAAATTAGCGCTCTCGCGTTGCATTTTTGTTTTA
CAAAAATGAAGCACAGATTCTTCGTTGGTAAAATAGCGCTTTCGCGTTGCATTTCTGTTCTGTAAAAATG
CAGCTCAGATTCTTTGTTTGAAAAATTAGCGCTCTCGCGTTGCATTTTTGTTCTACAAAATGAAGCACAG
ATGCTTCGTTCAGGTGGCACTTTTCGGGGAAATGTGCGCGGAACCCCTATTTGTTTATTTTTCTAAATAC
ATTCAAATATGTATCCGCTCATGAGACAATAACCCTGATAAATGCTTCAATAATATTGAAAAAGGAAGAG
TATGAGTATTCAACATTTCCGTGTCGCCCTTATTCCCTTTTTTGCGGCATTTTGCCTTCCTGTTTTTGCT
CACCCAGAAACGCTGGTGAAAGTAAAAGATGCTGAAGATCAGTTGGGTGCACGAGTGGGTTACATCGAAC
TGGATCTCAACAGCGGTAAGATCCTTGAGAGTTTTCGCCCCGAAGAACGTTTTCCAATGATGAGCACTTT
TAAAGTTCTGCTATGTGGCGCGGTATTATCCCGTATTGACGCCGGGCAAGAGCAACTCGGTCGCCGCATA
CACTATTCTCAGAATGACTTGGTTGAGTACTCACCAGTCACAGAAAAGCATCTTACGGATGGCATGACAG
TAAGAGAATTATGCAGTGCTGCCATAACCATGAGTGATAACACTGCGGCCAACTTACTTCTGACAACGAT
CGGAGGACCGAAGGAGCTAACCGCTTTTTTGCACAACATGGGGGATCATGTAACTCGCCTTGATCGTTGG
GAACCGGAGCTGAATGAAGCCATACCAAACGACGAGCGTGACACCACGATGCCTGTAGCAATGGCAACAA
CGTTGCGCAAACTATTAACTGGCGAACTACTTACTCTAGCTTCCCGGCAACAATTAATAGACTGGATGGA
GGCGGATAAAGTTGCAGGACCACTTCTGCGCTCGGCCCTTCCGGCTGGCTGGTTTATTGCTGATAAATCT
GGAGCCGGTGAGCGTGGGTCTCGCGGTATCATTGCAGCACTGGGGCCAGATGGTAAGCCCTCCCGTATCG
TAGTTATCTACACGACGGGGAGTCAGGCAACTATGGATGAACGAAATAGACAGATCGCTGAGATAGGTGC
CTCACTGATTAAGCATTGGTAACTGTCAGACCAAGTTTACTCATATATACTTTAGATTGATTTAAAACTT
CATTTTTAATTTAAAAGGATCTAGGTGAAGATCCTTTTTGATAATCTCATGACCAAAATCCCTTAACGTG
AGTTTTCGTTCCACTGAGCGTCAGACCCCGTAGAAAAGATCAAAGGATCTTC
